>Addgene plasmid #83525 | pTCW007 | depositor full sequence | sequence record 159457 | Full Sequence
TCGCGCGTTTCGGTGATGACGGTGAAAACCTCTGACACATGCAGCTCCCGGAGACGGTCACAGCTTGTCT
GTAAGCGGATGCCGGGAGCAGACAAGCCCGTCAGGGCGCGTCAGCGCGTGTTGGCGGGTGTCGGGGCTGG
CTTAACTATGCGGCATCAGAGCAGATTGTACTGAGAGTGCACCATAAATTCCCGTTTTAAGAGCTTGGTG
AGCGCTAGGAGTCACTGCCAGGTATCGTTTGAACACGGCATTAGTCAGGGAAGTCATAACACAGTCCTTT
CCCGCAATTTTCTTTTTCTATTACTCTTGGCCTCCTCTAGTACACTCTATATTTTTTTATGCCTCGGTAA
TGATTTTCATTTTTTTTTTTCCCCTAGCGGATGACTCTTTTTTTTTCTTAGCGATTGGCATTATCACATA
ATGAATTATACATTATATAAAGTAATGTGATTTCTTCGAAGAATATACTAAAAAATGAGCAGGCAAGATA
AACGAAGGCAAAGATGACAGAGCAGAAAGCCCTAGTAAAGCGTATTACAAATGAAACCAAGATTCAGATT
GCGATCTCTTTAAAGGGTGGTCCCCTAGCGATAGAGCACTCGATCTTCCCAGAAAAAGAGGCAGAAGCAG
TAGCAGAACAGGCCACACAATCGCAAGTGATTAACGTCCACACAGGTATAGGGTTTCTGGACCATATGAT
ACATGCTCTGGCCAAGCATTCCGGCTGGTCGCTAATCGTTGAGTGCATTGGTGACTTACACATAGACGAC
CATCACACCACTGAAGACTGCGGGATTGCTCTCGGTCAAGCTTTTAAAGAGGCCCTACTGGCGCGTGGAG
TAAAAAGGTTTGGATCAGGATTTGCGCCTTTGGATGAGGCACTTTCCAGAGCGGTGGTAGATCTTTCGAA
CAGGCCGTACGCAGTTGTCGAACTTGGTTTGCAAAGGGAGAAAGTAGGAGATCTCTCTTGCGAGATGATC
CCGCATTTTCTTGAAAGCTTTGCAGAGGCTAGCAGAATTACCCTCCACGTTGATTGTCTGCGAGGCAAGA
ATGATCATCACCGTAGTGAGAGTGCGTTCAAGGCTCTTGCGGTTGCCATAAGAGAAGCCACCTCGCCCAA
TGGTACCAACGATGTTCCCTCCACCAAAGGTGTTCTTATGTAGTGACACCGATTATTTAAAGCTGCAGCA
TACGATATATATACATGTGTATATATGTATACCTATGAATGTCAGTAAGTATGTATACGAACAGTATGAT
ACTGAAGATGACAAGGTAATGCATCATTCTATACGTGTCATTCTGAACGAGGCGCGCTTTCCTTTTTTCT
TTTTGCTTTTTCTTTTTTTTTCTCTTGAACTCGACGGATCTATGCGGTGTGAAATACCGCACAGATGCGT
AAGGAGAAAATACCGCATCAGGAAATTGTAAACGTTAATATTTTGTTAAAATTCGCGTTAAATTTTTGTT
AAATCAGCTCATTTTTTAACCAATAGGCCGAAATCGGCAAAATCCCTTATAAATCAAAAGAATAGACCGA
GATAGGGT
[37 nt withheld, positions 1549-1585]
AAAGAACGTGGACTCCAACGTCAAAGG
[49 nt withheld, positions 1613-1661]
T
[91 nt withheld, positions 1663-1753]
G
[124 nt withheld, positions 1755-1878]
CGCGCCATTCGCCATTCAGGCTGCGCAACTGTTGGGAAGGGCGATCGGTGCGGGCCTCTTCGCTATTACG
CCAGCTGGCGAAAGGGGGATGTGCTGCAAGGCGATTAAGTTGGGTAACGCCAGGGTTTTCCCAGTCACGA
CGTTGTAAAACGACGGCCAGTGAGCGCGCGTAATACGACTCACTATAGGGCGAATTGGGTACCGGGCCCC
CCCTCGAGCCCTCCTTCAATTTTTCTGGCAACTTTTCTCAACAGAACAATAACGGCAACCAGAACCGCTA
CTGAACGATGATTCAGTTCGCCTTCTATCCTTTGTTTTCGTATTTGTTTATATATATAACTTTATTTTTT
TTTATTAATTGGGCTGCAAGACAATTTTGTTGTCAGTGATGCCTCAATCCTTCTTTTGCTTCCATATTTA
CCATGTGGACCCTTTCAAAACAGAGTTGTATCTCTGCAGGATGCCCTTTTTGACGTATTGAATGGCATAA
TTGCACTGTCACTTTTCGAGCTGTCCCATTTTGGTGCGATGATGGAACAAACATGAAACGTCTGTAATTT
GAAACAAATAACGTAATTCTCGGGATTGGTTTTATTTAAATGACAATGTAAGAGTGGCTTTGTAAGGTAT
GTGTTGCTCTTAAAATATTTGGATACGACTTCCGTTATCTTTTTTCCTTTAAGAGCAGGATATAAGCCAA
CAAGTTTCTGAAAATCAAAGAATTCATGAGATTTCCTTCAATTTTTACTGCAGTTTTATTCGCAGCATCC
TCCGCATTAGCTGCTCCAGTCAACACTACAACAGAAGATGAAACGGCACAAATTCCGGCTGAAGCTGTCA
TCGGTTACTTAGATTTAGAAGGGGATTTCGATGTTGCTGTTTTGCCATTTTCCAACAGCACAAATAACGG
GTTATTGTTTATAAATACTACTATTGCCAGCATTGCTGCTAAAGAAGAAGGGGTATCTTTGGATAAAAGA
GAGGCTGAAGCTTGGCATTGGTTGCAACTAAAACCTGGCCAACCAATGTACAAGAGAGAAGCCGAAGCTG
AAGCTTGGCATTGGCTGCAACTAAAGCCTGGCCAACCAATGTACAAAAGAGAAGCCGACGCTGAAGCTTG
GCATTGGCTGCAACTAAAGCCTGGCCAACCAATGTACAAAAGAGAAGCCGACGCTGAAGCTTGGCATTGG
TTGCAGTTAAAACCCGGCCAACCAATGTACTAAGCCCGACTGATAACAACAGTGTAGATGTAACAAAGTC
GACTTTGTTCCCACTGTACTTTTAGCTCGTACAAAATACAATATACTTTTCATTTCTCCGTAAACAACAT
GTTTTCCCATGTAATATCCTTTTCTATTTTTCGTTCCGTTACCAACTTTACACATACTTTATATAGCTAT
TCACTTCTATACACTAAAAAACTAAGACAATTTTAATTTTGCTGCCTGCCATATTTCAATTTGTTATAAA
TTCCTATAATTTATCCTATTAGTAGCTAAAAAAAGATGAATGTGAATCGAATCGGATCCACTAGTTCTAG
AGCGGCCGCCACCGCGGTGGAGCTCCAGCTTTTGTTCCCTTTAGTGAGGGTTAATTGCGCGCTTGGCGTA
ATCATGGTCATAGCTGTTTCCTGTGTGAAATTGTTATCCGCTCACAATTCCACACAACATAGGAGCCGGA
AGCATAAAGTGTAAAGCCTGGGGTGCCTAATGAGTGAGGTAACTCACATTAATTGCGTTGCGCTCACTGC
CCGCTTTCCAGTCGGGAAACCTGTCGTGCCAGCTGCATTAATGAATCGGCCAACGCGCGGGGAGAGGCGG
TTTGCGTATTGGGCGCTCTTCCGCTTCCTCGCTCACTGACTCGCTGCGCTCGGTCGTTCGGCTGCGGCGA
GCGGTATCAGCTCACTCAAAGGCGGTAATACGGTTATCCACAGAATCAGGGGATAACGCAGGAAAGAACA
TGTGAGCAAAAGGCCAGCAAAAGGCCAGGAACCGTAAAAAGGCCGCGTTGCTGGCGTTTTTCCATAGGCT
CCGCCCCCCTGACGAGCATCACAAAAATCGACGCTCAAGTCAGAGGTGGCGAAACCCGACAGGACTATAA
AGATACCAGGCGTTTCCCCCTGGAAGCTCCCTCGTGCGCTCTCCTGTTCCGACCCTGCCGCTTACCGGAT
ACCTGTCCGCCTTTCTCCCTTCGGGAAGCGTGGCGCTTTCTCATAGCTCACGCTGTAGGTATCTCAGTTC
GGTGTAGGTCGTTCGCTCCAAGCTGGGCTGTGTGCACGAACCCCCCGTTCAGCCCGACCGCTGCGCCTTA
TCCGGTAACTATCGTCTTGAGTCCAACCCGGTAAGACACGACTTATCGCCACTGGCAGCAGCCACTGGTA
ACAGGATTAGCAGAGCGAGGTATGTAGGCGGTGCTACAGAGTTCTTGAAGTGGTGGCCTAACTACGGCTA
CACTAGAAGGACAGTATTTGGTATCTGCGCTCTGCTGAAGCCAGTTACCTTCGGAAAAAGAGTTGGTAGC
TCTTGATCCGGCAAACAAACCACCGCTGGTAGCGGTGGTTTTTTTGTTTGCAAGCAGCAGATTACGCGCA
GAAAAAAAGGATCTCAAGAAGATCCTTTGATCTTTTCTACGGGGTCTGACGCTCAGTGGAACGAAAACTC
ACGTTAAGGGATTTTGGTCATGAGATTATCAAAAAGGATCTTCACCTAGATCCTTTTAAATTAAAAATGA
AGTTTTAAATCAATCTAAAGTATATATGAGTAAACTTGGTCTGACAGTTACCAATGCTTAATCAGTGAGG
CACCTATCTCAGCGATCTGTCTATTTCGTTCATCCATAGTTGCCTGACTCCCCGTCGTGTAGATAACTAC
GATACGGGAGGGCTTACCATCTGGCCCCAGTGCTGCAATGATACCGCGAGACCCACGCTCACCGGCTCCA
GATTTATCAGCAATAAACCAGCCAGCCGGAAGGGCCGAGCGCAGAAGTGGTCCTGCAACTTTATCCGCCT
CCATCCAGTCTATTAATTGTTGCCGGGAAGCTAGAGTAAGTAGTTCGCCAGTTAATAGTTTGCGCAACGT
TGTTGCCATTGCTACAGGCATCGTGGTGTCACGCTCGTCGTTTGGTATGGCTTCATTCAGCTCCGGTTCC
CAACGATCAAGGCGAGTTACATGATCCCCCATGTTGTGCAAAAAAGCGGTTAGCTCCTTCGGTCCTCCGA
TCGTTGTCAGAAGTAAGTTGGCCGCAGTGTTATCACTCATGGTTATGGCAGCACTGCATAATTCTCTTAC
TGTCATGCCATCCGTAAGATGCTTTTCTGTGACTGGTGAGTACTCAACCAAGTCATTCTGAGAATAGTGT
ATGCGGCGACCGAGTTGCTCTTGCCCGGCGTCAATACGGGATAATACCGCGCCACATAGCAGAACTTTAA
AAGTGCTCATCATTGGAAAACGTTCTTCGGGGCGAAAACTCTCAAGGATCTTACCGCTGTTGAGATCCAG
TTCGATGTAACCCACTCGTGCACCCAACTGATCTTCAGCATCTTTTACTTTCACCAGCGTTTCTGGGTGA
GCAAAAACAGGAAGGCAAAATGCCGCAAAAAAGGGAATAAGGGCGACACGGAAATGTTGAATACTCATAC
TCTTCCTTTTTCAATATTATTGAAGCATTTATCAGGGTTATTGTCTCATGAGCGGATACATATTTGAATG
TATTTAGAAAAATAAACAAATAGGGGTTCCGCGCACATTTCCCCGAAAAGTGCCACCTGGGTCCTTTTCA
TCACGTGCTATAAAAATAATTATAATTTAAATTTTTTAATATAAATATATAAATTAAAAATAGAAAGTAA
AAAAAGAAATTAAAGAAAAAATAGTTTTTGTTTTCCGAAGATGTAAAAGACTCTAGGGGGATCGCCAACA
AATACTACCTTTTATCTTGCTCTTCCTGCTCTCAGGTATTAATGCCGAATTGTTTCATCTTGTCTGTGTA
GAAGACCACACACGAAAATCCTGTGATTTTACATTTTACTTATCGTTAATCGAATGTATATCTATTTAAT
CTGCTTTTCTTGTCTAATAAATATATATGTAAAGTACGCTTTTTGTTGAAATTTTTTAAACCTTTGTTTA
TTTTTTTTTCTTCATTCCGTAACTCTTCTACCTTCTTTATTTACTTTCTAAAATCCAAATACAAAACATA
AAAATAAATAAACACAGAGTAAATTCCCAAATTATTCCATCATTAAAAGATACGAGGCGCGTGTAAGTTA
CAGGCAAGCGATCCGTCCTAAGAAACCATTATTATCATGACATTAACCTATAAAAATAGGCGTATCACGA
GGCCCTTTCGTC
Features (pLannotate 1.2.2; 22 found; start..end, strand, type, name):
    137..186     +  misc_feature   bom (fragment): basis of mobility region from pBR322
    187..267     -  CDS            MRM1 (fragment): MRM1_YEAST - Also known as PET56 From Saccharomyces cerevisiae (strain ATCC 204508 / S288c) (Baker's yeast).
    317..503     +  promoter       HIS3 promoter: S. cerevisiae HIS3
    504..1163    +  CDS            HIS3: imidazoleglycerol-phosphate dehydratase, required for histidine biosynthesis; S. cerevisiae HIS3; yeast auxotrophic marker
   1371..1422    +  misc_feature   bom (fragment): basis of mobility region from pBR322
   1423..1878    -  rep_origin     f1 ori (sequence partly withheld): f1 bacteriophage origin of replication; arrow indicates direction of (+) strand synthesis
   1886..2041    -  CDS            lacZα (fragment): LacZα fragment of β-galactosidase; lacZ fragment
   2049..2067    +  promoter       T7 promoter: promoter for bacteriophage T7 RNA polymerase
   2076..2096    -  misc_feature   MCS (fragment): pBluescript multiple cloning site
   2100..2159    +  CDS            RNQ1 (fragment): RNQ1_YEAST - Experimental evidence at protein level: Swiss-Prot protein existence level 1. Transferable epigenetic modifier which forms a prion responsible for the non-Mendelian trait [PIN+]. The native function of the soluble protein is unknown. From Saccharomyces cerevisiae (strain ATCC 204508 / S288c) (Baker's yeast).
   2604..2870    +  CDS            α-factor secretion signal: N-terminal secretion signal from S. cerevisiae alpha-factor; MFα1; Cleavage by the Kex2 protease occurs after the dibasic KR sequence. The EA dipeptides are then removed by dipeptidyl aminopeptidase A.
   3402..3443    -  misc_feature   MCS (fragment): pBluescript multiple cloning site
   3456..3474    -  promoter       T3 promoter: promoter for bacteriophage T3 RNA polymerase
   3519..3535    -  protein_bind   lac operator: The lac repressor binds to the lac operator to inhibit transcription in E. coli. This inhibition can be relieved by adding lactose or isopropyl-β-D-thiogalactopyranoside (IPTG). lac repressor encoded by lacI
   3543..3573    -  promoter       lac promoter: promoter for the E. coli lac operon
   3588..3609    -  protein_bind   CAP binding site: CAP binding activates transcription in the presence of cAMP. E. coli catabolite activator protein
   3622..3714    -  CDS            lacI (fragment): lac repressor; lacI; The lac repressor binds to the lac operator to inhibit transcription in E. coli. This inhibition can be relieved by adding lactose or isopropyl-β-D-thiogalactopyranoside (IPTG).
   3897..4485    -  rep_origin     ori: high-copy-number ColE1/pMB1/pBR322/pUC origin of replication
   4656..5516    -  CDS            AmpR: β-lactamase; bla; confers resistance to ampicillin, carbenicillin, and related antibiotics
   5517..5621    -  promoter       AmpR promoter: bla
   5658..6161    +  misc_feature   CEN/ARS: S. cerevisiae CEN6 centromere fused to an autonomously replicating sequence
   6230..35      +  CDS            rop (fragment) (across the origin): Rop protein, which maintains plasmids at low copy number; rop
