[The description below was written by a language model from this plasmid's Addgene catalogue record and pLannotate feature annotations shown in this document.]
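Description:
pTCW007 is a yeast expression plasmid built on the pRS413 shuttle backbone, a centromeric vector for Saccharomyces cerevisiae. In yeast it is maintained through a CEN6/ARS element, which gives stable, low-copy segregation, and is selected by complementation of histidine auxotrophy with the HIS3 marker under its own promoter. In E. coli it replicates from a high-copy ColE1/pUC-type origin and is selected with ampicillin via the AmpR (β-lactamase) gene. The backbone also retains an f1 phage origin and the pBluescript-derived cloning region, with flanking T7 and T3 promoters and lacZα and lac promoter/operator remnants. Small annotated fragments of bom, rop, lacI and MRM1 are backbone or marker-flanking remnants rather than functional parts.

The payload, cloned into the multiple cloning site, is the S. cerevisiae mfalpha1 gene, which encodes the α-factor mating pheromone precursor, placed under a promoter recorded as pFUS1J2. The feature table annotates the α-factor secretion signal (the prepro leader processed by Kex2 and dipeptidyl aminopeptidase A) within the insert. It does not annotate the promoter itself. A short RNQ1 fragment at the upstream edge of the insert probably reflects genomic sequence carried along with the FUS1-derived promoter region, though the record does not confirm this.

According to the stated purpose, the promoter is pheromone-responsive, so α-pheromone expression is itself driven by pheromone signalling. This would create a positive-feedback loop in which secreted α-factor sensed by responsive cells induces further α-factor production. The associated work concerns engineered quorum sensing through pheromone-mediated cell-to-cell communication in yeast, and this plasmid serves as the pheromone-producing module of such a circuit. The cloning sites used are not recorded.
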