Addgene plasmid #83525: pTCW007
Purpose: pheromone mediated alpha pheromone expression in yeast from the mfalpha 1 gene and FUSJ2 promoter
Depositing lab: Claudia Vickers. Depositing organization: University of Queensland. Publication: Engineered quorum sensing using pheromone-mediated cell-to-cell communication in Saccharomyces cerevisiae. Williams TC, Nielsen LK, Vickers CE. ACS Synth Biol. 2013 Mar 15;2(3):136-49. doi: 10.1021/sb300110b. Epub 2013 Jan 7. PubMed 23656437.
Backbone
  Vector backbone: pRS413
  Vector type: Yeast Expression
  Selectable markers: HIS3
Growth in bacteria
  Bacterial resistance: Ampicillin, 100 μg/mL
  Growth temperature: 37°C
  Growth strain: DH5alpha
  Copy number: High Copy
Gene/Insert
  Gene/Insert name: pFUS1J2-mfalpha1
  Species: S. cerevisiae (budding yeast)
  Promoter: pFUS1J2
  Cloning method: Restriction Enzyme; 5′ cloning site unknown (unknown if destroyed); 3′ cloning site unknown (unknown if destroyed)
  Sequencing primers: 5′ M13pUC-Fwd; 3′ M13pUC-Rev
Terms and licenses: Academic/Nonprofit Terms; Industry Terms: Not Available to Industry
How to cite: pTCW007 was a gift from Claudia Vickers (Addgene plasmid # 83525 ; http://n2t.net/addgene:83525 ; RRID:Addgene_83525)
