>Addgene plasmid #83525 | pTCW007 | addgene partial sequence | sequence record 161605 | M13-F20 5'-TGTAAAACGACGGCCAGT-3'
ATAGGGCGAATTGGGTACCGGGCCCCCCCTCGAGCCCTCCTTCAATTTTTCTGGCAACTTTTCTCAACAG
AACAATAACGGCAACCAGAACCGCTACTGAACGATGATTCAGTTCGCCTTCTATCCTTTGTTTTCGTATT
TGTTTATATATATAACTTTATTTTTTTTTATTAATTGGGCTGCAAGACAATTTTGTTGTCAGTGATGCCT
CAATCCTTCTTTTGCTTCCATATTTACCATGTGGACCCTTTCAAAACAGAGTTGTATCTCTGCAGGATGC
CCTTTTTGACGTATTGAATGGCATAATTGCACTGTCACTTTTCGAGCTGTCCCATTTTGGTGCGATGATG
GAACAAACATGAAACGTCTGTAATTTGAAACAAATAACGTAATTCTCGGGATTGGTTTTATTTAAATGAC
AATGTAAGAGTGGCTTTGTAAGGTATGTGTTGCTCTTAAAATATTTGGATACGACTTCCGTTATCTTTTT
TCCTTTAAGAGCAGGATATAAGCCAACAAGTTTCTGAAAATCAAAGAATTCATGAGATTTCCTTCAATTT
TTACTGCAGTTTTATTCGCAGCATCCTCCGCATTAGCTGCTCCAGTCAACACTACAACAGAAGATGAAAC
GGCACAAATTCCGGCTGAAGCTGTCATCGGTTACTTAGATTTAGAAGGGGATTTCGATGTTGCTGTTTTG
CCATTTTCCAACAGCACAAATAACGGGTTATTGTTTATAAATACTACTATTGCCAGCATTGCTGCTAAAG
AAGAAGGGGTATCTTTGGATAAAAGAGAGGCTGAAGCTTGGCATTGGTTGCAACTAAAACCTGGCCAACC
AATGTACAAGAGAGAAGCCGAAGCTGAAGCTTGGCATTGGCTGCAACTAAAGCCTGGCCAACCAATGTAC
AAAAGAGAAGCCGACGCTGAAGCTTGGCATTGGCTGCAACTAAAGCCTGG
