>Addgene plasmid #83525 | pTCW007 | addgene partial sequence | sequence record 161606 | M13-Rev 5'-CAGGAAACAGCTATGACC-3'
ATTAACCCTCACTAAAGGGAACAAAAGCTGGAGCTCCACCGCGGTGGCGGCCGCTCTAGAACTAGTGGAT
CCGATTCGATTCACATTCATCTTTTTTTAGCTACTAATAGGATAAATTATAGGAATTTATAACAAATTGA
AATATGGCAGGCAGCAAAATTAAAATTGTCTTAGTTTTTTAGTGTATAGAAGTGAATAGCTATATAAAGT
ATGTGTAAAGTTGGTAACGGAACGAAAAATAGAAAAGGATATTACATGGGAAAACATGTTGTTTACGGAG
AAATGAAAAGTATATTGTATTTTGTACGAGCTAAAAGTACAGTGGGAACAAAGTCGACTTTGTTACATCT
ACACTGTTGTTATCAGTCGGGCTTAGTACATTGGTTGGCCGGGTTTTAACTGCAACCAATGCCAAGCTTC
AGCGTCGGCTTCTCTTTTGTACATTGGTTGGCCAGGCTTTAGTTGCAGCCAATGCCAAGCTTCAGCGTCG
GCTTCTCTTTTGTACATTGGTTGGCCAGGCTTTAGTTGCAGCCAATGCCAAGCTTCAGCTTCGGCTTCTC
TCTTGTACATTGGTTGGCCAGGTTTTAGTTGCAACCAATGCCAAGCTTCAGCCTCTCTTTTATCCAAAGA
TACCCCTTCTTCTTTAGCAGCAATGCTGGCAATAGTAGTATTTATAAACAATAACCCGTTATTTGTGCTG
TTGGAAAATGGCAAAACAGCAACATCGAAATCCCCTTCTAAATCTAAGTAACCGATGACAGCTTCAGCCG
GAATTTGTGCCGTTTCATCTTCTGTTGTAGTGTTGACTGGAGCAGCTAATGCGGAGGATGCTGCGAATAA
AACTGCAGTAAAAATTGAAGGAAATCTCATGAATTCTTTGATTTTCAGAAACTTGTTGGCTTATATCCTG
CTCTTAAAGGAAAAAAGATAACGGAAGTCGTATCCAAATATTTTAAGAGCAACACATACCTTACAAAGCC
ACTCTTACATTGTCATTTAAATAAAACCAATCCCGAGAATTACGTTATTTGTTTCAAATTACAGACGTTT
C
